>Addgene plasmid #118176 | Lenti-(BB)-hPGK-KRAB-dCas9-P2A-BlastR GLIS3 TSS-guide4 | addgene full sequence | sequence record 240361 | Addgene NGS Result
GTTTTAGAGCTAGAAATAGCAAGTTAAAATAAGGCTAGTCCGTTATCAACTTGAAAAAGTGGCACCGAGT
CGGTGCTTTTTTGAATTCGCTAGCTAGGTCTTGAAAGGGGTTGGGGTTGCGCCTTTTCCAAGGCAGCCCT
GGGTTTGCGCAGGGACGCGGCTGCTCTGGGCGTGGTTCCGGGAAACGCAGCGGCGCCGACCCTGGGTCTC
GCACATTCTTCACGTCCGTTCGCAGCGTCACCCGGATCTTCGCCGCTACCCTTGTGGGCCCCCCGGCGAC
GCTTCCTGCTCCGCCCCTAAGTCGGGAAGGTTCCTTGCGGTTCGCGGCGTGCCGGACGTGACAAACGGAA
GCCGCACGTCTCACTAGTACCCTCGCAGACGGACAGCGCCAGGGAGCAATGGCAGCGCGCCGACCGCGAT
GGGCTGTGGCCAATAGCGGCTGCTCAGCAGGGCGCGCCGAGAGCAGCGGCCGGGAAGGGGCGGTGCGGGA
GGCGGGGTGTGGGGCGGTAGTGTGGGCCCTGTTCCTGCCCGCGCGGTGTTCCGCATTCTGCAAGCCTCCG
GAGCGCACGTCGGCAGTCGGCTCCCTCGTTGACCGAATCACCGACCTCTCTCCCCAGGACCGGTGATCCG
CCACCATGGATGCTAAGTCACTAACTGCCTGGTCCCGGACACTGGTGACCTTCAAGGATGTATTTGTGGA
CTTCACCAGGGAGGAGTGGAAGCTGCTGGACACTGCTCAGCAGATCGTGTACAGAAATGTGATGCTGGAG
AACTATAAGAACCTGGTTTCCTTGGGTTATCAGCTTACTAAGCCAGATGTGATCCTCCGGTTGGAGAAGG
GAGAAGAGCCCGGCGGTTCCGGCGGAGGGTCGATGGACAAGAAGTACAGCATCGGCCTGGCCATCGGCAC
CAACTCTGTCGGCTGGGCCGTGATCACCGACGAGTACAAGGTGCCCAGCAAGAAATTCAAGGTGCTGGGC
AACACCGACCGGCACAGCATCAAGAAGAACCTGATCGGCGCCCTGCTGTTCGACAGCGGAGAAACAGCCG
AGGCCACCCGGCTGAAGAGAACCGCCAGAAGAAGATACACCAGACGGAAGAACCGGATCTGCTATCTGCA
AGAGATCTTCAGCAACGAGATGGCCAAGGTGGACGACAGCTTCTTCCACAGACTGGAAGAGTCCTTCCTG
GTGGAAGAGGATAAGAAGCACGAGCGGCACCCCATCTTCGGCAACATCGTGGACGAGGTGGCCTACCACG
AGAAGTACCCCACCATCTACCACCTGAGAAAGAAACTGGTGGACAGCACCGACAAGGCCGACCTGCGGCT
GATCTATCTGGCCCTGGCCCACATGATCAAGTTCCGGGGCCACTTCCTGATCGAGGGCGACCTGAACCCC
GACAACAGCGACGTGGACAAGCTGTTCATCCAGCTGGTGCAGACCTACAACCAGCTGTTCGAGGAAAACC
CCATCAACGCCAGCGGCGTGGACGCCAAGGCCATCCTGTCTGCCAGACTGAGCAAGAGCAGACGGCTGGA
AAATCTGATCGCCCAGCTGCCCGGCGAGAAGAAGAATGGCCTGTTCGGCAACCTGATTGCCCTGAGCCTG
GGCCTGACCCCCAACTTCAAGAGCAACTTCGACCTGGCCGAGGATGCCAAACTGCAGCTGAGCAAGGACA
CCTACGACGACGACCTGGACAACCTGCTGGCCCAGATCGGCGACCAGTACGCCGACCTGTTTCTGGCCGC
CAAGAACCTGTCCGACGCCATCCTGCTGAGCGACATCCTGAGAGTGAACACCGAGATCACCAAGGCCCCC
CTGAGCGCCTCTATGATCAAGAGATACGACGAGCACCACCAGGACCTGACCCTGCTGAAAGCTCTCGTGC
GGCAGCAGCTGCCTGAGAAGTACAAAGAGATTTTCTTCGACCAGAGCAAGAACGGCTACGCCGGCTACAT
CGATGGCGGAGCCAGCCAGGAAGAGTTCTACAAGTTCATCAAGCCCATCCTGGAAAAGATGGACGGCACC
GAGGAACTGCTCGTGAAGCTGAACAGAGAGGACCTGCTGCGGAAGCAGCGGACCTTCGACAACGGCAGCA
TCCCCCACCAGATCCACCTGGGAGAGCTGCACGCCATTCTGCGGCGGCAGGAAGATTTTTACCCATTCCT
GAAGGACAACCGGGAAAAGATCGAGAAGATCCTGACCTTCCGCATCCCCTACTACGTGGGCCCTCTGGCC
AGGGGAAACAGCAGATTCGCCTGGATGACCAGAAAGAGCGAGGAAACCATCACCCCCTGGAACTTCGAGG
AAGTGGTGGACAAGGGCGCCAGCGCCCAGAGCTTCATCGAGCGGATGACCAACTTCGATAAGAACCTGCC
CAACGAGAAGGTGCTGCCCAAGCACAGCCTGCTGTACGAGTACTTCACCGTGTACAACGAGCTGACCAAA
GTGAAATACGTGACCGAGGGAATGAGAAAGCCCGCCTTCCTGAGCGGCGAGCAGAAAAAAGCCATCGTGG
ACCTGCTGTTCAAGACCAACCGGAAAGTGACCGTGAAGCAGCTGAAAGAGGACTACTTCAAGAAAATCGA
GTGCTTCGACTCCGTGGAAATCTCCGGCGTGGAAGATCGGTTCAACGCCTCCCTGGGCACATACCACGAT
CTGCTGAAAATTATCAAGGACAAGGACTTCCTGGACAATGAGGAAAACGAGGACATTCTGGAAGATATCG
TGCTGACCCTGACACTGTTTGAGGACAGAGAGATGATCGAGGAACGGCTGAAAACCTATGCCCACCTGTT
CGACGACAAAGTGATGAAGCAGCTGAAGCGGCGGAGATACACCGGCTGGGGCAGGCTGAGCCGGAAGCTG
ATCAACGGCATCCGGGACAAGCAGTCCGGCAAGACAATCCTGGATTTCCTGAAGTCCGACGGCTTCGCCA
ACAGAAACTTCATGCAGCTGATCCACGACGACAGCCTGACCTTTAAAGAGGACATCCAGAAAGCCCAGGT
GTCCGGCCAGGGCGATAGCCTGCACGAGCACATTGCCAATCTGGCCGGCAGCCCCGCCATTAAGAAGGGC
ATCCTGCAGACAGTGAAGGTGGTGGACGAGCTCGTGAAAGTGATGGGCCGGCACAAGCCCGAGAACATCG
TGATCGAAATGGCCAGAGAGAACCAGACCACCCAGAAGGGACAGAAGAACAGCCGCGAGAGAATGAAGCG
GATCGAAGAGGGCATCAAAGAGCTGGGCAGCCAGATCCTGAAAGAACACCCCGTGGAAAACACCCAGCTG
CAGAACGAGAAGCTGTACCTGTACTACCTGCAGAATGGGCGGGATATGTACGTGGACCAGGAACTGGACA
TCAACCGGCTGTCCGACTACGATGTGGACGCTATCGTGCCTCAGAGCTTTCTGAAGGACGACTCCATCGA
TAACAAAGTGCTGACTCGGAGCGACAAGAACCGGGGCAAGAGCGACAACGTGCCCTCCGAAGAGGTCGTG
AAGAAGATGAAGAACTACTGGCGCCAGCTGCTGAATGCCAAGCTGATTACCCAGAGGAAGTTCGACAATC
TGACCAAGGCCGAGAGAGGCGGCCTGAGCGAACTGGATAAGGCCGGCTTCATCAAGAGACAGCTGGTGGA
AACCCGGCAGATCACAAAGCACGTGGCACAGATCCTGGACTCCCGGATGAACACTAAGTACGACGAGAAC
GACAAACTGATCCGGGAAGTGAAAGTGATCACCCTGAAGTCCAAGCTGGTGTCCGATTTCCGGAAGGATT
TCCAGTTTTACAAAGTGCGCGAGATCAACAACTACCACCACGCCCACGACGCCTACCTGAACGCCGTCGT
GGGAACCGCCCTGATCAAAAAGTACCCTAAGCTGGAAAGCGAGTTCGTGTACGGCGACTACAAGGTGTAC
GACGTGCGGAAGATGATCGCCAAGAGCGAGCAGGAAATCGGCAAGGCTACCGCCAAGTACTTCTTCTACA
GCAACATCATGAACTTTTTCAAGACCGAGATTACCCTGGCCAACGGCGAGATCCGGAAGCGGCCTCTGAT
CGAGACAAACGGCGAAACAGGCGAGATCGTGTGGGATAAGGGCCGGGACTTTGCCACCGTGCGGAAAGTG
CTGTCTATGCCCCAAGTGAATATCGTGAAAAAGACCGAGGTGCAGACAGGCGGCTTCAGCAAAGAGTCTA
TCCTGCCCAAGAGGAACAGCGACAAGCTGATCGCCAGAAAGAAGGACTGGGACCCTAAGAAGTACGGCGG
CTTCGACAGCCCCACCGTGGCCTATTCTGTGCTGGTGGTGGCCAAAGTGGAAAAGGGCAAGTCCAAGAAA
CTGAAGAGTGTGAAAGAGCTGCTGGGGATCACCATCATGGAAAGAAGCAGCTTCGAGAAGAATCCCATCG
ACTTTCTGGAAGCCAAGGGCTACAAAGAAGTGAAAAAGGACCTGATCATCAAGCTGCCTAAGTACTCCCT
GTTCGAGCTGGAAAACGGCCGGAAGAGAATGCTGGCCTCTGCCGGCGAACTGCAGAAGGGAAACGAACTG
GCCCTGCCCTCCAAATATGTGAACTTCCTGTACCTGGCCAGCCACTATGAGAAGCTGAAGGGCTCCCCCG
AGGATAATGAGCAGAAACAGCTGTTTGTGGAACAGCACAAACACTACCTGGACGAGATCATCGAGCAGAT
CAGCGAGTTCTCCAAGAGAGTGATCCTGGCCGACGCTAATCTGGACAAGGTGCTGAGCGCCTACAACAAG
CACAGAGACAAGCCTATCAGAGAGCAGGCCGAGAATATCATCCACCTGTTTACCCTGACCAGTCTGGGAG
CCCCTGCCGCCTTCAAGTACTTTGACACCACCATCGACCGGAAGAGGTACACCAGCACCAAAGAGGTGCT
GGACGCCACCCTGATCCACCAGAGCATCACCGGCCTGTACGAGACACGGATCGACCTGTCTCAGCTGGGA
GGCGACGCCTATCCCTATGACGTGCCCGATTATGCCAGCCTGGGCAGCGGCTCCCCCAAGAAAAAACGCA
AGGTGGAAGATCCTAAGAAAAAGCGGAAAGTGGACGGCATTGGTAGTGGGAGCAACGGCAGCAGCGGGGA
TCCGGCCGCAACAAACTTCTCTCTGCTGAAACAAGCCGGAGATGTCGAAGAGAATCCTGGACCGATGGCC
AAGCCTTTGTCTCAAGAAGAATCCACCCTCATTGAAAGAGCAACGGCTACAATCAACAGCATCCCCATCT
CTGAAGACTACAGCGTCGCCAGCGCAGCTCTCTCTAGCGACGGCCGCATCTTCACTGGTGTCAATGTATA
TCATTTTACTGGGGGACCTTGTGCAGAACTCGTGGTGCTGGGCACTGCTGCTGCTGCGGCAGCTGGCAAC
CTGACTTGTATCGTCGCGATCGGAAATGAGAACAGGGGCATCTTGAGCCCCTGCGGACGGTGCCGACAGG
TGCTTCTCGATCTGCATCCTGGGATCAAAGCCATAGTGAAGGACAGTGATGGACAGCCGACGGCAGTTGG
GATTCGTGAATTGCTGCCCTCTGGTTATGTGTGGGAGGGCTAAGAATTCGATATCAAGCTTATCGGTAAT
CAACCTCTGGATTACAAAATTTGTGAAAGATTGACTGGTATTCTTAACTATGTTGCTCCTTTTACGCTAT
GTGGATACGCTGCTTTAATGCCTTTGTATCATGCTATTGCTTCCCGTATGGCTTTCATTTTCTCCTCCTT
GTATAAATCCTGGTTGCTGTCTCTTTATGAGGAGTTGTGGCCCGTTGTCAGGCAACGTGGCGTGGTGTGC
ACTGTGTTTGCTGACGCAACCCCCACTGGTTGGGGCATTGCCACCACCTGTCAGCTCCTTTCCGGGACTT
TCGCTTTCCCCCTCCCTATTGCCACGGCGGAACTCATCGCCGCCTGCCTTGCCCGCTGCTGGACAGGGGC
TCGGCTGTTGGGCACTGACAATTCCGTGGTGTTGTCGGGGAAATCATCGTCCTTTCCTTGGCTGCTCGCC
TGTGTTGCCACCTGGATTCTGCGCGGGACGTCCTTCTGCTACGTCCCTTCGGCCCTCAATCCAGCGGACC
TTCCTTCCCGCGGCCTGCTGCCGGCTCTGCGGCCTCTTCCGCGTCTTCGCCTTCGCCCTCAGACGAGTCG
GATCTCCCTTTGGGCCGCCTCCCCGCGTCGACTTTAAGACCAATGACTTACAAGGCAGCTGTAGATCTTA
GCCACTTTTTAAAAGAAAAGGGGGGACTGGAAGGGCTAATTCACTCCCAACGAAGACAAGATCTGCTTTT
TGCTTGTACTGGGTCTCTCTGGTTAGACCAGATCTGAGCCTGGGAGCTCTCTGGCTAACTAGGGAACCCA
CTGCTTAAGCCTCAATAAAGCTTGCCTTGAGTGCTTCAAGTAGTGTGTGCCCGTCTGTTGTGTGACTCTG
GTAACTAGAGATCCCTCAGACCCTTTTAGTCAGTGTGGAAAATCTCTAGCAGGGCCCGTTTAAACCCGCT
GATCAGCCTCGACTGTGCCTTCTAGTTGCCAGCCATCTGTTGTTTGCCCCTCCCCCGTGCCTTCCTTGAC
CCTGGAAGGTGCCACTCCCACTGTCCTTTCCTAATAAAATGAGGAAATTGCATCGCATTGTCTGAGTAGG
TGTCATTCTATTCTGGGGGGTGGGGTGGGGCAGGACAGCAAGGGGGAGGATTGGGAAGACAATAGCAGGC
ATGCTGGGGATGCGGTGGGCTCTATGGCTTCTGAGGCGGAAAGAACCAGCTGGGGCTCTAGGGGGTATCC
CC
[124 nt withheld, positions 6793-6916]
C
[91 nt withheld, positions 6918-7008]
A
[49 nt withheld, positions 7010-7058]
CCTTTGACGTTGGAGTCCACGTTCTTT
[37 nt withheld, positions 7086-7122]
ACCCTATCTCGGTCTATTCTTTTGATTTATAAGGGATTTTGCCGATTTCGGCCTATTGGTTAAAAAATGA
GCTGATTTAACAAAAATTTAACGCGAATTAATTCTGTGGAATGTGTGTCAGTTAGGGTGTGGAAAGTCCC
CAGGCTCCCCAGCAGGCAGAAGTATGCAAAGCATGCATCTCAATTAGTCAGCAACCAGGTGTGGAAAGTC
CCCAGGCTCCCCAGCAGGCAGAAGTATGCAAAGCATGCATCTCAATTAGTCAGCAACCATAGTCCCGCCC
CTAACTCCGCCCATCCCGCCCCTAACTCCGCCCAGTTCCGCCCATTCTCCGCCCCATGGCTGACTAATTT
TTTTTATTTATGCAGAGGCCGAGGCCGCCTCTGCCTCTGAGCTATTCCAGAAGTAGTGAGGAGGCTTTTT
TGGAGGCCTAGGCTTTTGCAAAAAGCTCCCGGGAGCTTGTATATCCATTTTCGGATCTGATCAGCACGTG
TTGACAATTAATCATCGGCATAGTATATCGGCATAGTATAATACGACAAGGTGAGGAACTAAACCATGGC
CAAGTTGACCAGTGCCGTTCCGGTGCTCACCGCGCGCGACGTCGCCGGAGCGGTCGAGTTCTGGACCGAC
CGGCTCGGGTTCTCCCGGGACTTCGTGGAGGACGACTTCGCCGGTGTGGTCCGGGACGACGTGACCCTGT
TCATCAGCGCGGTCCAGGACCAGGTGGTGCCGGACAACACCCTGGCCTGGGTGTGGGTGCGCGGCCTGGA
CGAGCTGTACGCCGAGTGGTCGGAGGTCGTGTCCACGAACTTCCGGGACGCCTCCGGGCCGGCCATGACC
GAGATCGGCGAGCAGCCGTGGGGGCGGGAGTTCGCCCTGCGCGACCCGGCCGGCAACTGCGTGCACTTCG
TGGCCGAGGAGCAGGACTGACACGTGCTACGAGATTTCGATTCCACCGCCGCCTTCTATGAAAGGTTGGG
CTTCGGAATCGTTTTCCGGGACGCCGGCTGGATGATCCTCCAGCGCGGGGATCTCATGCTGGAGTTCTTC
GCCCACCCCAACTTGTTTATTGCAGCTTATAATGGTTACAAATAAAGCAATAGCATCACAAATTTCACAA
ATAAAGCATTTTTTTCACTGCATTCTAGTTGTGGTTTGTCCAAACTCATCAATGTATCTTATCATGTCTG
TATACCGTCGACCTCTAGCTAGAGCTTGGCGTAATCATGGTCATAGCTGTTTCCTGTGTGAAATTGTTAT
CCGCTCACAATTCCACACAACATACGAGCCGGAAGCATAAAGTGTAAAGCCTGGGGTGCCTAATGAGTGA
GCTAACTCACATTAATTGCGTTGCGCTCACTGCCCGCTTTCCAGTCGGGAAACCTGTCGTGCCAGCTGCA
TTAATGAATCGGCCAACGCGCGGGGAGAGGCGGTTTGCGTATTGGGCGCTCTTCCGCTTCCTCGCTCACT
GACTCGCTGCGCTCGGTCGTTCGGCTGCGGCGAGCGGTATCAGCTCACTCAAAGGCGGTAATACGGTTAT
CCACAGAATCAGGGGATAACGCAGGAAAGAACATGTGAGCAAAAGGCCAGCAAAAGGCCAGGAACCGTAA
AAAGGCCGCGTTGCTGGCGTTTTTCCATAGGCTCCGCCCCCCTGACGAGCATCACAAAAATCGACGCTCA
AGTCAGAGGTGGCGAAACCCGACAGGACTATAAAGATACCAGGCGTTTCCCCCTGGAAGCTCCCTCGTGC
GCTCTCCTGTTCCGACCCTGCCGCTTACCGGATACCTGTCCGCCTTTCTCCCTTCGGGAAGCGTGGCGCT
TTCTCATAGCTCACGCTGTAGGTATCTCAGTTCGGTGTAGGTCGTTCGCTCCAAGCTGGGCTGTGTGCAC
GAACCCCCCGTTCAGCCCGACCGCTGCGCCTTATCCGGTAACTATCGTCTTGAGTCCAACCCGGTAAGAC
ACGACTTATCGCCACTGGCAGCAGCCACTGGTAACAGGATTAGCAGAGCGAGGTATGTAGGCGGTGCTAC
AGAGTTCTTGAAGTGGTGGCCTAACTACGGCTACACTAGAAGAACAGTATTTGGTATCTGCGCTCTGCTG
AAGCCAGTTACCTTCGGAAAAAGAGTTGGTAGCTCTTGATCCGGCAAACAAACCACCGCTGGTAGCGGTG
GTTTTTTTGTTTGCAAGCAGCAGATTACGCGCAGAAAAAAAGGATCTCAAGAAGATCCTTTGATCTTTTC
TACGGGGTCTGACGCTCAGTGGAACGAAAACTCACGTTAAGGGATTTTGGTCATGAGATTATCAAAAAGG
ATCTTCACCTAGATCCTTTTAAATTAAAAATGAAGTTTTAAATCAATCTAAAGTATATATGAGTAAACTT
GGTCTGACAGTTACCAATGCTTAATCAGTGAGGCACCTATCTCAGCGATCTGTCTATTTCGTTCATCCAT
AGTTGCCTGACTCCCCGTCGTGTAGATAACTACGATACGGGAGGGCTTACCATCTGGCCCCAGTGCTGCA
ATGATACCGCGAGACCCACGCTCACCGGCTCCAGATTTATCAGCAATAAACCAGCCAGCCGGAAGGGCCG
AGCGCAGAAGTGGTCCTGCAACTTTATCCGCCTCCATCCAGTCTATTAATTGTTGCCGGGAAGCTAGAGT
AAGTAGTTCGCCAGTTAATAGTTTGCGCAACGTTGTTGCCATTGCTACAGGCATCGTGGTGTCACGCTCG
TCGTTTGGTATGGCTTCATTCAGCTCCGGTTCCCAACGATCAAGGCGAGTTACATGATCCCCCATGTTGT
GCAAAAAAGCGGTTAGCTCCTTCGGTCCTCCGATCGTTGTCAGAAGTAAGTTGGCCGCAGTGTTATCACT
CATGGTTATGGCAGCACTGCATAATTCTCTTACTGTCATGCCATCCGTAAGATGCTTTTCTGTGACTGGT
GAGTACTCAACCAAGTCATTCTGAGAATAGTGTATGCGGCGACCGAGTTGCTCTTGCCCGGCGTCAATAC
GGGATAATACCGCGCCACATAGCAGAACTTTAAAAGTGCTCATCATTGGAAAACGTTCTTCGGGGCGAAA
ACTCTCAAGGATCTTACCGCTGTTGAGATCCAGTTCGATGTAACCCACTCGTGCACCCAACTGATCTTCA
GCATCTTTTACTTTCACCAGCGTTTCTGGGTGAGCAAAAACAGGAAGGCAAAATGCCGCAAAAAAGGGAA
TAAGGGCGACACGGAAATGTTGAATACTCATACTCTTCCTTTTTCAATATTATTGAAGCATTTATCAGGG
TTATTGTCTCATGAGCGGATACATATTTGAATGTATTTAGAAAAATAAACAAATAGGGGTTCCGCGCACA
TTTCCCCGAAAAGTGCCACCTGACGTCGACGGATCGGGAGATCTCCCGATCCCCTATGGTGCACTCTCAG
TACAATCTGCTCTGATGCCGCATAGTTAAGCCAGTATCTGCTCCCTGCTTGTGTGTTGGAGGTCGCTGAG
TAGTGCGCGAGCAAAATTTAAGCTACAACAAGGCAAGGCTTGACCGACAATTGCATGAAGAATCTGCTTA
GGGTTAGGCGTTTTGCGCTGCTTCGCGATGTACGGGCCAGATATACGCGTTGACATTGATTATTGACTAG
TTATTAATAGTAATCAATTACGGGGTCATTAGTTCATAGCCCATATATGGAGTTCCGCGTTACATAACTT
ACGGTAAATGGCCCGCCTGGCTGACCGCCCAACGACCCCCGCCCATTGACGTCAATAATGACGTATGTTC
CCATAGTAACGCCAATAGGGACTTTCCATTGACGTCAATGGGTGGAGTATTTACGGTAAACTGCCCACTT
GGCAGTACATCAAGTGTATCATATGCCAAGTACGCCCCCTATTGACGTCAATGACGGTAAATGGCCCGCC
TGGCATTATGCCCAGTACATGACCTTATGGGACTTTCCTACTTGGCAGTACATCTACGTATTAGTCATCG
CTATTACCATGGTGATGCGGTTTTGGCAGTACATCAATGGGCGTGGATAGCGGTTTGACTCACGGGGATT
TCCAAGTCTCCACCCCATTGACGTCAATGGGAGTTTGTTTTGGCACCAAAATCAACGGGACTTTCCAAAA
TGTCGTAACAACTCCGCCCCATTGACGCAAATGGGCGGTAGGCGTGTACGGTGGGAGGTCTATATAAGCA
GCGCGTTTTGCCTGTACTGGGTCTCTCTGGTTAGACCAGATCTGAGCCTGGGAGCTCTCTGGCTAACTAG
GGAACCCACTGCTTAAGCCTCAATAAAGCTTGCCTTGAGTGCTTCAAGTAGTGTGTGCCCGTCTGTTGTG
TGACTCTGGTAACTAGAGATCCCTCAGACCCTTTTAGTCAGTGTGGAAAATCTCTAGCAGTGGCGCCCGA
ACAGGGACTTGAAAGCGAAAGGGAAACCAGAGGAGCTCTCTCGACGCAGGACTCGGCTTGCTGAAGCGCG
CACGGCAAGAGGCGAGGGGCGGCGACTGGTGAGTACGCCAAAAATTTTGACTAGCGGAGGCTAGAAGGAG
AGAGATGGGTGCGAGAGCGTCAGTATTAAGCGGGGGAGAATTAGATCGCGATGGGAAAAAATTCGGTTAA
GGCCAGGGGGAAAGAAAAAATATAAATTAAAACATATAGTATGGGCAAGCAGGGAGCTAGAACGATTCGC
AGTTAATCCTGGCCTGTTAGAAACATCAGAAGGCTGTAGACAAATACTGGGACAGCTACAACCATCCCTT
CAGACAGGATCAGAAGAACTTAGATCATTATATAATACAGTAGCAACCCTCTATTGTGTGCATCAAAGGA
TAGAGATAAAAGACACCAAGGAAGCTTTAGACAAGATAGAGGAAGAGCAAAACAAAAGTAAGACCACCGC
ACAGCAAGCGGCCGCTGATCTTCAGACCTGGAGGAGGAGATATGAGGGACAATTGGAGAAGTGAATTATA
TAAATATAAAGTAGTAAAAATTGAACCATTAGGAGTAGCACCCACCAAGGCAAAGAGAAGAGTGGTGCAG
AGAGAAAAAAGAGCAGTGGGAATAGGAGCTTTGTTCCTTGGGTTCTTGGGAGCAGCAGGAAGCACTATGG
GCGCAGCGTCAATGACGCTGACGGTACAGGCCAGACAATTATTGTCTGGTATAGTGCAGCAGCAGAACAA
TTTGCTGAGGGCTATTGAGGCGCAACAGCATCTGTTGCAACTCACAGTCTGGGGCATCAAGCAGCTCCAG
GCAAGAATCCTGGCTGTGGAAAGATACCTAAAGGATCAACAGCTCCTGGGGATTTGGGGTTGCTCTGGAA
AACTCATTTGCACCACTGCTGTGCCTTGGAATGCTAGTTGGAGTAATAAATCTCTGGAACAGATTTGGAA
TCACACGACCTGGATGGAGTGGGACAGAGAAATTAACAATTACACAAGCTTAATACACTCCTTAATTGAA
GAATCGCAAAACCAGCAAGAAAAGAATGAACAAGAATTATTGGAATTAGATAAATGGGCAAGTTTGTGGA
ATTGGTTTAACATAACAAATTGGCTGTGGTATATAAAATTATTCATAATGATAGTAGGAGGCTTGGTAGG
TTTAAGAATAGTTTTTGCTGTACTTTCTATAGTGAATAGAGTTAGGCAGGGATATTCACCATTATCGTTT
CAGACCCACCTCCCAACCCCGAGGGGACCCGACAGGCCCGAAGGAATAGAAGAAGAAGGTGGAGAGAGAG
ACAGAGACAGATCCATTCGATTAGTGAACGGATCGGCACTGCGTGCGCCAATTCTGCAGACAAATGGCAG
TATTCATCCACAATTTTAAAAGAAAAGGGGGGATTGGGGGGTACAGTGCAGGGGAAAGAATAGTAGACAT
AATAGCAACAGACATACAAACTAAAGAATTACAAAAACAAATTACAAAAATTCAAAATTTTCGGGTTTAT
TACAGGGACAGCAGAGATCCAGTTTGGTTAATTAAGGTACCGAGGGCCTATTTCCCATGATTCCTTCATA
TTTGCATATACGATACAAGGCTGTTAGAGAGATAATTAGAATTAATTTGACTGTAAACACAAAGATATTA
GTACAAAATACGTGACGTAGAAAGTAATAATTTCTTGGGTAGTTTGCAGTTTTAAAATTATGTTTTAAAA
TGGACTATCATATGCTTACCGTAACTTGAAAGTATTTCGATTTCTTGGCTTTATATATCTTGTGGAAAGG
ACGAAACACCGCACCGGCGACGGAACCCGC
Features (pLannotate 1.2.2; 34 found; start..end, strand, type, name):
      1..76      +  misc_RNA       gRNA scaffold: guide RNA scaffold for the Streptococcus pyogenes CRISPR/Cas9 system
    107..617     +  promoter       hPGK promoter: human phosphoglycerate kinase 1 promoter
    666..851     +  CDS            KRAB: Krüppel-associated box (KRAB) transcriptional repression domain from the human zinc finger protein ZNF10 (Margolin et al., 1994)
    873..4976    +  CDS            Cas9: Cas9 (Csn1) endonuclease from the Streptococcus pyogenes Type II CRISPR/Cas system generates RNA-guided double strand breaks in DNA
   5175..5573    +  CDS            BSD: blasticidin S deaminase; Aspergillus terreus BSD; confers resistance to blasticidin
   5574..5595    +  misc_feature   MCS (fragment): pBluescript multiple cloning site
   5598..6186    +  misc_feature   WPRE: woodchuck hepatitis virus posttranscriptional regulatory element
   6237..6256    +  misc_feature   cPPT/CTS (fragment): central polypurine tract and central termination sequence of HIV-1
   6258..6491    +  LTR            3' LTR (ΔU3): self-inactivating 3' long terminal repeat (LTR) from HIV-1
   6523..6747    +  polyA_signal   bGH poly(A) signal: bovine growth hormone polyadenylation signal
   6751..6772    +  promoter       SV40 promoter (fragment): SV40 enhancer and early promoter
   6793..7221    +  rep_origin     f1 ori (sequence partly withheld): f1 bacteriophage origin of replication; arrow indicates direction of (+) strand synthesis
   7235..7564    +  promoter       SV40 promoter: SV40 enhancer and early promoter
   7612..7659    +  promoter       EM7 promoter: synthetic bacterial promoter&nbsp
   7678..8052    +  CDS            BleoR: antibiotic-binding protein; Sh ble from Streptoalloteichus hindustanus; confers resistance to bleomycin, phleomycin, and Zeocin™
   8062..8187    +  CDS            ble (fragment): BLE_KLEPN - Experimental evidence at protein level: Swiss-Prot protein existence level 1. Binding protein with a strong affinity to the bleomycin family of antibiotics. Binds to CL990; an antimitotic-antibiotic compound. From Klebsiella pneumoniae.
   8182..8303    +  polyA_signal   SV40 poly(A) signal: SV40 polyadenylation signal
   8374..8396    -  protein_bind   lac operator (fragment): The lac repressor binds to the lac operator to inhibit transcription in E. coli. This inhibition can be relieved by adding lactose or isopropyl-β-D-thiogalactopyranoside (IPTG). lac repressor encoded by lacI
   8400..8430    -  promoter       lac promoter: promoter for the E. coli lac operon
   8445..8466    -  protein_bind   CAP binding site: CAP binding activates transcription in the presence of cAMP. E. coli catabolite activator protein
   8479..8571    -  CDS            lacI (fragment): lac repressor; lacI; The lac repressor binds to the lac operator to inhibit transcription in E. coli. This inhibition can be relieved by adding lactose or isopropyl-β-D-thiogalactopyranoside (IPTG).
   8754..9342    -  rep_origin     ori: high-copy-number ColE1/pMB1/pBR322/pUC origin of replication
   9513..10373   -  CDS            AmpR: β-lactamase; bla; confers resistance to ampicillin, carbenicillin, and related antibiotics
  10374..10478   -  promoter       AmpR promoter: bla
  10537..10589   -  misc_feature   bom (fragment): basis of mobility region from pBR322
  10744..11123   +  enhancer       CMV enhancer: human cytomegalovirus immediate early enhancer
  11124..11323   +  promoter       CMV promoter: human cytomegalovirus (CMV) immediate early promoter
  11341..11521   +  LTR            5' LTR (truncated): truncated 5' long terminal repeat (LTR) from HIV-1
  11568..11693   +  misc_feature   HIV-1 Ψ: packaging signal of human immunodeficiency virus type 1
  11677..12040   +  CDS            HIV-1 gag (fragment): gag protein from human immunodeficiency virus 1; gag
  12186..12419   +  misc_feature   RRE: The Rev response element (RRE) of HIV-1 allows for Rev-dependent mRNA export from the nucleus to the cytoplasm.
  12796..12896   +  CDS            Rev (fragment): human immunodeficiency virus 1 (HIV-1) Rev protein; rev; enhances nuclear export of unspliced and incompletely spliced viral mRNAs
  12946..13063   +  misc_feature   cPPT/CTS: central polypurine tract and central termination sequence of HIV-1
  13114..13354   +  promoter       U6 promoter: RNA polymerase III promoter for human U6 snRNA
