[The description below was written by a language model from this plasmid's Addgene catalogue record and pLannotate feature annotations shown in this document.]
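Description:
Lenti-(BB)-hPGK-KRAB-dCas9-P2A-BlastR GLIS3 TSS-guide4 is an all-in-one lentiviral CRISPR interference plasmid of about 13.4 kb, built to repress the human GLIS3 gene. It is propagated in E. coli through a high-copy ColE1/pUC origin with ampicillin resistance, and the backbone also carries an f1 origin and an SV40/EM7-driven bleomycin/Zeocin resistance cassette that lies outside the viral transfer region. The lentiviral portion is a self-inactivating HIV-1 design. A CMV enhancer/promoter replaces the U3 of a truncated 5' LTR to drive genomic RNA production in packaging cells. It is followed by the Ψ packaging signal, a gag fragment, the RRE for Rev-dependent nuclear export and the cPPT/CTS, with a WPRE and a ΔU3 3' LTR at the downstream end, followed by a bGH polyadenylation signal.

Two expression units sit between the LTRs. A human U6 (Pol III) promoter transcribes a single guide RNA, made up of a spacer that, per the construct name, targets the GLIS3 transcription start site, fused to the S. pyogenes guide scaffold. The sequence record is circularly permuted, so the scaffold appears at its start and U6 at its end. Downstream, the human PGK promoter drives a single open reading frame encoding the ZNF10 KRAB repression domain fused to catalytically inactive Cas9, with a C-terminal HA tag according to the record, linked by a P2A peptide to blasticidin S deaminase. Transduced mammalian cells can therefore be selected with blasticidin, while the guide recruits KRAB-dCas9 to the GLIS3 promoter and silences transcription without cutting DNA. The depositor notes an N1396S substitution in dCas9 that is not known to affect function. The plasmid was deposited in connection with a study of human pancreatic islet chromatin architecture and type 2 diabetes genetics.
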