Addgene plasmid #118176: Lenti-(BB)-hPGK-KRAB-dCas9-P2A-BlastR GLIS3 TSS-guide4
Purpose: CRISPR-mediated repression of GLIS3. KRAB domain and catalytically inactive Cas9 from S. pyogenes with 2A-BlastR under the hPGK promoter.
Depositing lab: Jorge Ferrer. Depositing organization: Imperial College London. Publication: Human pancreatic islet three-dimensional chromatin architecture provides insights into the genetics of type 2 diabetes. Miguel-Escalada I, Bonas-Guarch S, Cebola I, Ponsa-Cobas J, Mendieta-Esteban J, Atla G, Javierre BM, Rolando DMY, Farabella I, Morgan CC, Garcia-Hurtado J, Beucher A, Moran I, Pasquali L, Ramos-Rodriguez M, Appel EVR, Linneberg A, Gjesing AP, Witte DR, Pedersen O, Grarup N, Ravassard P, Torrents D, Mercader JM, Piemonti L, Berney T, de Koning EJP, Kerr-Conte J, Pattou F, Fedko IO, Groop L, Prokopenko I, Hansen T, Marti-Renom MA, Fraser P, Ferrer J. Nat Genet. 2019 Jun 28. pii: 10.1038/s41588-019-0457-0. doi: 10.1038/s41588-019-0457-0. PubMed 31253982.
Backbone
  Vector backbone: Lenti-(BB)-hPGK-KRAB-dCas9-P2A-BlastR
  Backbone manufacturer: Jorge Ferrer
  Vector type: Mammalian Expression, Lentiviral, CRISPR
  Selectable markers: Blasticidin
Growth in bacteria
  Bacterial resistance: Ampicillin, 100 μg/mL
  Growth temperature: 37°C
  Growth strain: Stbl3
  Copy number: High Copy
Gene/Insert
  Gene/Insert name: KRAB-dCas9-2A-BlastR
  gRNA/shRNA sequence: GCACCGGCGACGGAACCCGC
  Species: H. sapiens (human)
  Promoter: hPGK and U6
  Tag / fusion protein: HA (C terminal on insert)
  Cloning method: Restriction Enzyme; 5′ cloning site Unknown (destroyed during cloning); 3′ cloning site Unknown (destroyed during cloning)
  Sequencing primers: 5′ GATCCGCCACCATGGATGC
Terms and licenses: Academic/Nonprofit Terms; Industry Terms: Not Available to Industry
Depositor comments: Please visit https://www.biorxiv.org/content/early/2018/08/27/400291 for bioRxiv preprint. Note: Plasmid contains a N1396S mutation in dCas9. This mutation is not known to affect plasmid function.
How to cite: Lenti-(BB)-hPGK-KRAB-dCas9-P2A-BlastR GLIS3 TSS-guide4 was a gift from Jorge Ferrer (Addgene plasmid # 118176 ; http://n2t.net/addgene:118176 ; RRID:Addgene_118176)
