>Addgene plasmid #118176 | Lenti-(BB)-hPGK-KRAB-dCas9-P2A-BlastR GLIS3 TSS-guide4 | depositor partial sequence | sequence record 223255 | Guide RNA, gRNA scaffold
NNNNNNNNNNNTTGNAGTTTTAATTATGTTTTAAATGGACTATCATATGCTTACCGTAACTTGAAAGTAT
TTCGATTTCTTGGCTTTATATATCTTGTGGAAAGGACGAAACACCGCACCGGCGACGGAACCCGCGTTTT
AGAGCTAGAAATAGCAAGTTAAAATAAGGCTAGTCCGTTATCAACTTGAAAAAGTGGCACCGAGTCGGTG
CTTTTTTGAATTCGCTAGCTAGGTCTTGAAAGGGGTTGGGGTTGCGCCTTTTCCAAGGCAGCCCTGGGTT
TGCGCAGGGACGCGGCTGCTCTGGGCGTGGTTCCGGGAAACGCAGCGGCGCCGACCCTGGGTCTCGCACA
TTCTTCACGTCCGTTCGCAGCGTCACCCGGATCTTCGCCGCTACCCTTGTGGGCCCCCCGGCGACGCTTC
CTGCTCCGCCCCTAAGTCGGGAAGGTTCCTTGCGGTTCGCGGCGTGCCGGACGTGACAAACGGAAGCCGC
ACGTCTCACTAGTACCCTCGCAGACGGACAGCGCCAGGGAGCAATGGCAGCGCGCCGACCGCGATGGGCT
GTGGCCAATAGCGGCTGCTCAGCAGGGCGCGCCGAGAGCAGCGGCCGGGAAGGGGCGGTGCGGGAGGCGG
GGTGTGGGGCGGTAGTGTGGGCCCTGTTCCTGCCCGCGCGGTGTTCCGCATTCTGCAAGCCTCCGGAGCG
CACGTCGGCAGTCGGCTCCCTCGTTGACCGAATCACCGACCTCTCTCCCCAGGACCGGTGATCCGCCACC
ATGGATGCTAAGTCACTAACTGCCTGGTCCCGGACACTGGTGACCTTCAAGGATGTATTTGTGGACTTCA
CCAGGGAGGAGTGGAAGCTGCTGGACACTGCTCAGCAGATCGTGTACAGAAATGTGATGCTGGAGAACTA
TAAGAACCTGGTTTCCTTGGGTTATCAGCTTACTAAGCCAGATGTGATCCTCCGGTTGGAGAAGGGAGAA
GAGCCCGGCGGTTCCGGCGGAGGGTCGATGGACAAGAAGTACAGCATCGGCCTGGCCATCAGAACCAACT
NNGTCGGTTGGGCCGTGATCACCGACGAGTAAAGGTGCCCAGCAAGAAATTCAAGGTGCTGGGNAAACTC
GACCGGNNCAGCATCAAAAAAACCTGATCGGACCCNGCTGTTCAACNNNGTATAATTAGCCGAGCCACCC
GGCTGAAAAACCGCCGAAAAATAACCCNAACGAAAAANCNGATCGGTTATCGNAAAAANNTTTCCAAACG
GATTGNCCAAGGGGGAATAANTT
